>Addgene plasmid #169614 | pTS1035 | addgene full sequence | sequence record 365623 | Addgene NGS Result
AAGTATATATGAGTAAACTTGGTCTGACAGTTACCAATGCTTAATCAGTGAGGCACCTATCTCAGCGATC
TGTCTATTTCGTTCATCCATAGTTGCCTGACTCCCCGTCGTGTAGATAACTACGATACGGGAGGGCTTAC
CATCTGGCCCCAGTGCTGCAATGATACCGCGGCTCCCACGCTCACCGGCTCCAGATTTATCAGCAATAAA
CCAGCCAGCCGGAAGGGCCGAGCGCAGAAGTGGTCCTGCAACTTTATCCGCCTCCATCCAGTCTATTAAT
TGTTGCCGGGAAGCTAGAGTAAGTAGTTCGCCAGTTAATAGTTTGCGCAACGTTGTTGCCATTGCTACAG
GCATCGTGGTGTCACGCTCGTCGTTTGGTATGGCTTCATTCAGCTCCGGTTCCCAACGATCAAGGCGAGT
TACATGATCCCCCATGTTGTGCAAAAAAGCGGTTAGCTCCTTCGGTCCTCCGATCGTTGTCAGAAGTAAG
TTGGCCGCAGTGTTATCACTCATGGTTATGGCAGCACTGCATAATTCTCTTACTGTCATGCCATCCGTAA
GATGCTTTTCTGTGACTGGTGAGTACTCAACCAAGTCATTCTGAGAATAGTGTATGCGGCGACCGAGTTG
CTCTTGCCCGGCGTCAATACGGGATAATACCGCGCCACATAGCAGAACTTTAAAAGTGCTCATCATTGGA
AAACGTTCTTCGGGGCGAAAACTCTCAAGGATCTTACCGCTGTTGAGATCCAGTTCGATGTAACCCACTC
GTGCACCCAACTGATCTTCAGCATCTTTTACTTTCACCAGCGTTTCTGGGTGAGCAAAAACAGGAAGGCA
AAATGCCGCAAAAAAGGGAATAAGGGCGACACGGAAATGTTGAATACTCATACTCTTCCTTTTTCAATAT
TATTGAAGCATTTATCAGGGTTATTGTCTCATGAGCGGATACATATTTGAATGTATTTAGAAAAATAAAC
AAATAGGGGTTCCGCGCACATTTCCCCGAAAAGTGCCACCTGACGTCTAAGAAACCAAGATCTCCACGCG
TGGTACCCTCGAGCTACCGGGTAGGGGAGGCGCTTTTCCCAAGGCAGTCTGGAGCATGCGCTTTAGCAGC
CCCGCTGGGCACTTGGCGCTACACAAGTGGCCTCTGGCCTCGCACACATTCCACATCCACCGGTAGGCGC
CAACCGGCTCCGTTCTTTGGTGGCCCCTTCGCGCCACCTTCTACTCCTCCCCTAGTCAGGAAGTTCCCCC
CCGCCCCGCAGCTCGCGTCGTGCAGGACGTGACAAATGGAAGTAGCACGTCTCAGTAGTCTCGTGCAGAT
GGACAGCACCGCTGAGCAATGGAAGCGGGTAGGCCTTTGGGGCAGCGGCCAATAGCAGCTTTGCTCCTTC
GCTTTCTGGGCTCAGAGGCTGGGAAGGGGTGGGTCCGGGGGCGGGCTCAGGGGCGGGCTCAGGGGCGGGG
CGGGCGCCCGAAGGTCCTCCGGAGGCCCGGCATTCTGCACGCTTCAAAAGCGCACGTCTGCCGCGCTGTT
CTCCTCTTCCTCATCTCCGGGCCTTTCGACCTCCAGCCCGAGCTCGGTATAGGTTCGAAGCGGAATTCAC
CATGACTAGTGAGACAGACACACTCCTGCTATGGGTACTGCTGCTCTGGGTTCCAGGTTCCACTGGTGAC
GCTAGTGGTGGTTCTGGTATGGTCTTCACACTCGAAGATTTCGTTGGGGACTGGCGACAGACAGCCGGCT
ACAACCTGGACCAAGTCCTTGAACAGGGAGGTGTGTCCAGTTTGTTTCAGAATCTCGGGGTGTCCGTAAC
TCCGATCCAAAGGATTGTCCTGAGCGGTGAAAATGGGCTGAAGATCGACATCCATGTCATCATCCCGTAT
GAAGGTCTGAGCGGCGACCAAATGGGCCAGATCGAAAAAATTTTTAAGGTGGTGTACCCTGTGGATGATC
ATCACTTTAAGGTGATCCTGCACTATGGCACACTGGTAATCGACGGGGTTACGCCGAACATGATCGACTA
TTTCGGACGGCCGTATGAAGGCATCGCCGTGTTCGACGGCAAAAAGATCACTGTAACAGGGACCCTGTGG
AACGGCAACAAAATTATCGACGAGCGCCTGATCAACCCCGACGGCTCCCTGCTGTTCCGAGTAACCATCA
ACGGAGTGACCGGCTGGCGGCTGTGCGAACGCATTCTGGCGGCTAGCGGATCCACCGGTGTCTAGAAAGC
TTTGAGGCCGGCCTGCAGGCCCGCTGATCAGCCTCGACTGTGCCTTCTAGTTGCCAGCCATCTGTTGTTT
GCCCCTCCCCCGTGCCTTCCTTGACCCTGGAAGGTGCCACTCCCACTGTCCTTTCCTAATAAAATGAGGA
AATTGCATCGCATTGTCTGAGTAGGTGTCATTCTATTCTGGGGGGTGGGGTGGGGCAGGACAGCAAGGGG
GAGGATTGGGAAGACAATAGCAGGCATGCTGGGGATGCGGTGGGCTCTATGGTAGCTTAGGAGGCGGAAA
GAACCAGCGCGGGAGACCGTCAGTTGGTCTCCAGCTATACAGGTGCACCGCTTTATAATAAAACTGATAC
AGAGAACGTTATCATGTGTGTTGGTTTTTTTTGTGTGTGCGGTTTAAGGGAGCCTCGGTCATAGCTGTTT
CCTGTGTAAAACGACGGCCAGCGCGGGAGACGGTCAGTTCGTCTCCAGCTCAGAAATTATGAGAGCGTTT
AATAAAGTATTGACTATGGTTGACAAAACGTGTGTTGGAGTTTTTTGTGTGCTTTGTCATCAACTGAGCC
AGTAGGTCGAGGGTGCCTAATGAGTGAGCTAACTCACATTAATTGCGTTGCGCTCACTGCCCGCTTTCCA
GTCGGGAAACCTGTCGTGCCAGCTGCATTAATGAATCGGCCAACGCGCGGGGAGAGGCGGTTTGCGTATT
GGGCGCTCTTCCGCTTCCTCGCTCACTGACTCGCTGCGCTCGGTCGTTCGGCTGCGGCGAGCGGTATCAG
CTCACTCAAAGGCGGTAATACGGTTATCCACAGAATCAGGGGATAACGCAGGAAAGAACATGTGAGCAAA
AGGCCAGCAAAAGGCCAGGAACCGTAAAAAGGCCGCGTTGCTGGCGTTTTTCCATAGGCTCCGCCCCCCT
GACGAGCATCACAAAAATCGACGCTCAAGTCAGAGGTGGCGAAACCCGACAGGACTATAAAGATACCAGG
CGTTTCCCCCTGGAAGCTCCCTCGTGCGCTCTCCTGTTCCGACCCTGCCGCTTACCGGATACCTGTCCGC
CTTTCTCCCTTCGGGAAGCGTGGCGCTTTCTCATAGCTCACGCTGTAGGTATCTCAGTTCGGTGTAGGTC
GTTCGCTCCAAGCTGGGCTGTGTGCACGAACCCCCCGTTCAGCCCGACCGCTGCGCCTTATCCGGTAACT
ATCGTCTTGAGTCCAACCCGGTAAGACACGACTTATCGCCACTGGCAGCAGCCACTGGTAACAGGATTAG
CAGAGCGAGGTATGTAGGCGGTGCTACAGAGTTCTTGAAGTGGTGGCCTAACTACGGCTACACTAGAAGA
ACAGTATTTGGTATCTGCGCTCTGCTGAAGCCAGTTACCTTCGGAAAAAGAGTTGGTAGCTCTTGATCCG
GCAAACAAACCACCGCTGGTAGCGGTGGTTTTTTTGTTTGCAAGCAGCAGATTACGCGCAGAAAAAAAGG
ATCTCAAGAAGATCCTTTGATCTTTTCTACGGGGATTATCAAAAAGGATCTTCACCTAGATCCTTTTAAA
TTAAAAATGAAGTTTTAAATCAATCTA
Features (pLannotate 1.2.2; 12 found; start..end, strand, type, name):
     31..891     -  CDS            AmpR: β-lactamase; bla; confers resistance to ampicillin, carbenicillin, and related antibiotics
    892..996     -  promoter       AmpR promoter: bla
   1069..1568    +  promoter       PGK promoter: mouse phosphoglycerate kinase 1 promoter
   1621..1680    +  sig_peptide    Igκ leader: leader sequence from mouse immunoglobulin κ light chain
   1699..2211    +  CDS            Nluc: NanoLuc® luciferase human codon-optimized
   2278..2502    +  polyA_signal   bGH poly(A) signal: bovine growth hormone polyadenylation signal
   2511..2528    +  promoter       SV40 promoter (fragment): SV40 enhancer and early promoter
   2604..2625    +  polyA_signal   poly(A) signal (fragment): synthetic polyadenylation signal
   2665..2681    -  CDS            lacZα (fragment): LacZα fragment of β-galactosidase; lacZ fragment
   2820..2841    -  protein_bind   CAP binding site: CAP binding activates transcription in the presence of cAMP. E. coli catabolite activator protein
   2854..2946    -  CDS            lacI (fragment): lac repressor; lacI; The lac repressor binds to the lac operator to inhibit transcription in E. coli. This inhibition can be relieved by adding lactose or isopropyl-β-D-thiogalactopyranoside (IPTG).
   3129..3717    -  rep_origin     ori: high-copy-number ColE1/pMB1/pBR322/pUC origin of replication
