[The description below was written by a language model from this plasmid's Addgene catalogue record and pLannotate feature annotations shown in this document.]
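Description:
pTS1035 is a small (about 3.8 kb) mammalian expression plasmid from the VAMSyB modular plasmid architecture for mammalian synthetic biology, where it is classed as a "Tier-2" vector. It is built on pVH1002, a pUC57-derived backbone. In E. coli it is maintained at high copy through a ColE1/pUC-type origin and selected with ampicillin via the β-lactamase gene and its native promoter. No mammalian selection marker or episomal replication element is annotated, so it appears suited to transient transfection or to use as a building block in further assembly.

The payload is a single expression unit in the first of three cassette positions. The constitutive mouse phosphoglycerate kinase 1 (PGK) promoter drives a human codon-optimised NanoLuc luciferase fused at its N-terminus to the mouse immunoglobulin κ light-chain leader. This leader routes the enzyme into the secretory pathway so that it accumulates in the culture medium. The transcript is terminated by the bovine growth hormone polyadenylation signal.

The record's notation (PmPGK1-IgkSS-Nluc-pA::A2-pA::A3-pA) indicates that the second and third positions, A2 and A3, are unfilled slots, each followed by its own polyadenylation signal. This is consistent with the short SV40 and synthetic poly(A) fragments annotated just downstream of the bGH signal. The remaining lacZα, CAP-site and lacI fragments are remnants of the pUC-type backbone and have no functional role in the design.

The construct provides a constitutive secreted luciferase reporter, which can be assayed from supernatant without lysing cells. The empty positions suggest it could also serve as a starting scaffold for additional expression cassettes, though the record does not state a specific application.
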