Addgene plasmid #169614: pTS1035
Purpose: Tier-2 vector encoding PmPGK1-driven secreted Nluc (PmPGK1-IgkSS-Nluc-pA::A2-pA::A3-pA).
Depositing lab: Martin Fussenegger. Depositing organization: ETH Zurich (Swiss Federal Institute of Technology). Publication: A versatile plasmid architecture for mammalian synthetic biology (VAMSyB). Haellman V, Strittmatter T, Bertschi A, Stucheli P, Fussenegger M. Metab Eng. 2021 Jul;66:41-50. doi: 10.1016/j.ymben.2021.04.003. Epub 2021 Apr 18. PubMed 33857582.
Backbone
  Vector backbone: pVH1002 (pUC57-based)
  Backbone size w/o insert (bp): 2689
  Vector type: Mammalian Expression
Growth in bacteria
  Bacterial resistance: Ampicillin, 100 μg/mL
  Growth temperature: 37°C
  Growth strain: DH5alpha
  Copy number: High Copy
Gene/Insert
  Gene/Insert name: PPGK-driven expression of secreted Nluc (alt name: PPGK-NLuc::A2::A3)
  Species: Synthetic
  Promoter: PPGK
  Cloning method: Restriction Enzyme; 5′ cloning site Unknown (unknown if destroyed)
  Sequencing primers: 5′ AmpStart; 3′ CTGGCACGACAGGTTTCCCGACTGG
Terms and licenses: Academic/Nonprofit Terms; Industry Terms: Not Available to Industry
How to cite: pTS1035 was a gift from Martin Fussenegger (Addgene plasmid # 169614 ; http://n2t.net/addgene:169614 ; RRID:Addgene_169614)
